>Addgene plasmid #79472 | pSBDEST.IP | addgene full sequence | sequence record 178088 | Addgene NGS Result
GACGGATCGGGAGATCTCCCGATCCCCTATGGTGCACTCTCAGTACAATCTGCTCTGATGCCGCATAGTT
AAGCCAGTATCTGCTCCCTGCTTGTGTGTTGGAGGTCGCTGAGTAGTGCGCGAGCAAAATTTAAGCTACA
ACAAGGCAAGGCTTGACCGACAATTCTCTGGCTAACTAGAGAACCCACTGCTTACTGGCTTATCGAAATT
AATACGACTCACTATAGGGAGACCCAAGCTGGCTAGTTAAGCTATCAACAAGTTTGTACAAAAAAGCTGA
ACGAGAAACGTAAAATGATATAAATATCAATATATTAAATTAGATTTTGCATAAAAAACAGACTACATAA
TACTGTAAAACACAACATATCCAGTCACTATGAATCAACTACTTAGATGGTATTAGTGACCTGTAGTCGA
CCGACAGCCTTCCAAATGTTCTTCGGGTGATGCTGCCAACTTAGTCGACCGACAGCCTTCCAAATGTTCT
TCTCAAACGGAATCGTCGTATCCAGCCTACTCGCTATTGTCCTCAATGCCGTATTAAATCATAAAAAGAA
ATAAGAAAAAGAGGTGCGAGCCTCTTTTTTGTGTGACAAAATAAAAACATCTACCTATTCATATACGCTA
GTGTCATAGTCCTGAAAATCATCTGCATCAAGAACAATTTCACAACTCTTATACTTTTCTCTTACAAGTC
GTTCGGCTTCATCTGGATTTTCAGCCTCTATACTTACTAAACGTGATAAAGTTTCTGTAATTTCTACTGT
ATCGACCTGCAGACTGGCTGTGTATAAGGGAGCCTGACATTTATATTCCCCAGAACATCAGGTTAATGGC
GTTTTTGATGTCATTTTCGCGGTGGCTGAGATCAGCCACTTCTTCCCCGATAACGGAGACCGGCACACTG
GCCATATCGGTGGTCATCATGCGCCAGCTTTCATCCCCGATATGCACCACCGGGTAAAGTTCACGGGAGA
CTTTATCTGACAGCAGACGTGCACTGGCCAGGGGGATCACCATCCGTCGCCCGGGCGTGTCAATAATATC
ACTCTGTACATCCACAAACAGACGATAACGGCTCTCTCTTTTATAGGTGTAAACCTTAAACTGCATTTCA
CCAGCCCCTGTTCTCGTCAGCAAAAGAGCCGTTCATTTCAATAAACCGGGCGACCTCAGCCATCCCTTCC
TGATTTTCCGCTTTCCAGCGTTCGGCACGCAGACGACGGGCTTCATTCTGCATGGTTGTGCTTACCAGAC
CGGAGATATTGACATCATATATGCCTTGAGCAACTGATAGCTGTCGCTGTCAACTGTCACTGTAATACGC
TGCTTCATAGCATACCTCTTTTTGACATACTTCGGGTATACATATCAGTATATATTCTTATACCGCAAAA
ATCAGCGCGCAAATACGCATACTGTTATCTGGCTTTTAGTAAGCCGGATCCACGCGGCGTTTACGCCCCC
CCTGCCACTCATCGCAGTACTGTTGTAATTCATTAAGCATTCTGCCGACATGGAAGCCATCACAAACGGC
ATGATGAACCTGAATCGCCAGCGGCATCAGCACCTTGTCGCCTTGCGTATAATATTTGCCCATGGTGAAA
ACGGGGGCGAAGAAGTTGTCCATATTGGCCACGTTTAAATCAAAACTGGTGAAACTCACCCAGGGATTGG
CTGAGACGAAAAACATATTCTCAATAAACCCTTTAGGGAAATAGGCCAGGTTTTCACCGTAACACGCCAC
ATCTTGCGAATATATGTGTAGAAACTGCCGGAAATCGTCGTGGTATTCACTCCAGAGCGATGAAAACGTT
TCAGTTTGCTCATGGAAAACGGTGTAACAAGGGTGAACACTATCCCATATCACCAGCTCACCGTCTTTCA
TTGCCATACGGAATTCCGGATGAGCATTCATCAGGCGGGCAAGAATGTGAATAAAGGCCGGATAAAACTT
GTGCTTATTTTTCTTTACGGTCTTTAAAAAGGCCGTAATATCCAGCTGAACGGTCTGGTTATAGGTACAT
TGAGCAACTGACTGAAATGCCTCAAAATGTTCTTTACGATGCCATTGGGATATATCAACGGTGGTATATC
CAGTGATTTTTTTCTCCATTTTAGCTTCCTTAGCTCCTGAAAATCTCGATAACTCAAAAAATACGCCCGG
TAGTGATCTTATTTCATTATGGTGAAAGTTGGAACCTCTTACGTGCCGATCAACGTCTCATTTTCGCCAA
AAGTTGGCCCAGGGCTTCCCGGTATCAACAGGGACACCAGGATTTATTTATTCTGCGAAGTGATCTTCCG
TCACAGGTATTTATTCGGCGCAAAGTGCGTCGGGTGATGCTGCCAACTTAGTCGACTACAGGTCACTAAT
ACCATCTAAGTAGTTGATTCATAGTGACTGGATATGTTGTGTTTTACAGTATTATGTAGTCTGTTTTTTA
TGCAAAATCTAATTTAATATATTGATATTTATATCATTTTACGTTTCTCGTTCAGCTTTCTTGTACAAAG
TGGTTGATCTAGAGGGCCCGCGGTTCGAAGGTAAGCCTATCCCTAACCCTCTCCTCGGTCTCGATTCTAC
GCGTACCGGTCTAACGTTACTGGCCGAAGCCGCTTGGAATAAGGCCGGTGTGCGTTTGTCTATATGTTAT
TTTCCACCATATTGCCGTCTTTTGGCAATGTGAGGGCCCGGAAACCTGGCCCTGTCTTCTTGACGAGCAT
TCCTAGGGGTCTTTCCCCTCTCGCCAAAGGAATGCAAGGTCTGTTGAATGTCGTGAAGGAAGCAGTTCCT
CTGGAAGCTTCTTGAAGACAAACAACGTCTGTAGCGACCCTTTGCAGGCAGCGGAACCCCCCACCTGGCG
ACAGGTGCCTCTGCGGCCAAAAGCCACGTGTATAAGATACACCTGCAAAGGCGGCACAACCCCAGTGCCA
CGTTGTGAGTTGGATAGTTGTGGAAAGAGTCAAATGGCTCTCCTCAAGCGTATTCAACAAGGGGCTGAAG
GATGCCCAGAAGGTACCCCATTGTATGGGATCTGATCTGGGGCCTCGGTGCACATGCTTTACATGTGTTT
AGTCGAGGTTAAAAAAACGTCTAGGCCCCCCGAACCACGGGGACGTGGTTTTCCTTTGAAAAACACGATG
ATAATATGGCCACAACCATGACCGAGTACAAGCCCACGGTGCGCCTCGCCACCCGCGACGACGTCCCCAG
GGCCGTACGCACCCTCGCCGCCGCGTTCGCCGACTACCCCGCCACGCGCCACACCGTCGATCCGGACCGC
CACATCGAGCGGGTCACCGAGCTGCAAGAACTCTTCCTCACGCGCGTCGGGCTCGACATCGGCAAGGTGT
GGGTCGCGGACGACGGCGCCGCGGTGGCGGTCTGGACCACGCCGGAGAGCGTCGAAGCGGGGGCGGTGTT
CGCCGAGATCGGCCCGCGCATGGCCGAGTTGAGCGGTTCCCGGCTGGCCGCGCAGCAACAGATGGAAGGC
CTCCTGGCGCCGCACCGGCCCAAGGAGCCCGCGTGGTTCCTGGCCACCGTCGGCGTCTCGCCCGACCACC
AGGGCAAGGGTCTGGGCAGCGCCGTCGTGCTCCCCGGAGTGGAGGCGGCCGAGCGCGCCGGGGTGCCCGC
CTTCCTGGAGACCTCCGCGCCCCGCAACCTCCCCTTCTACGAGCGGCTCGGCTTCACCGTCACCGCCGAC
GTCGAGGTGCCCGAAGGACCGCGCACCTGGTGCATGACCCGCAAGCCCGGTGCCTGACGCCCGCCCCACG
ACCCGCAGCGCCCGACCGAAAGGAGCGCACGACCCCATGCATCGATGATCTAGAGCTCGCTGATCAGCCT
CGACTGTGCCTTCTAGTTGCCAGCCATCTGTTGTTTGCCCCTCCCCCGTGCCTTCCTTGACCCTGGAAGG
TGCCACTCCCACTGTCCTTTCCTAATAAAATGAGGAAATTGCATCGCATTGTCTGAGTAGGTGTCATTCT
ATTCTGGGGGGTGGGGTGGGGCAGGACAGCAAGGGGGAGGATTGGGAAGACAATAGCAGGCATGCTGGGG
ATGCGGTGGGCTCTATGGCTTCTGAGGCGGAAAGAACCTGCAGCCCAAGCTTGGCGTAATCATGGTCATA
GCTGTTTCCTGTGGCTAGGGGGAGGCTAACTGAAACACGGAAGGAGACAATACCGGAAGGAACCCGCGCT
ATGACGGCAATAAAAAGACAGAATAAAACGCACGGTGTTGGGTCGTTTGTTCATACACGTGGTCAGGTGC
TACGAGATTTCGATTCCACCGCCGCCTTCTATGAAAGGTTGGGCTTCGGAATCGTTTTCCGGGACGCCGG
CTGGATGATCCTCCAGCGCGGGGATCTCATGCTGGAGTTCTTCGCCCACCCCAACTTGTTTATTGCAGCT
TATAATGGTTACAAATAAAGCAATAGCATCACAAATTTCACAAATAAAGCATTTTTTTCACTGCATTCTA
GTTGTGGTTTGTCCAAACTCATCAATGTATCTTATCATGTCTGTATACCGTCGACCTCTAGCTAGAGCTT
GGCGTAATCATGGTCATAGCTGTTTCCTGTGTGAAATTGTTATCCGCTCACAATTCCACACAACATACGA
GCCGGAAGCATAAAGTGTAAAGCCTGGGGTGCCTAATGAGTGAGCTAACTCACATTAATTGCGTTGCGCT
CACTGCCCGCTTTCCAGTCGGGAAACCTGTCGTGCCAGCTGCATTAATGAATCGGCCAACGCGCGGGGAG
AGGCGGTTTGCGTATTGGGCGCTCTTCCGCTTCCTCGCTCACTGACTCGCTGCGCTCGGTCGTTCGGCTG
CGGCGAGCGGTATCAGCTCACTCAAAGGCGGTAATACGGTTATCCACAGAATCAGGGGATAACGCAGGAA
AGAACATGTGCTCTTCGTTGTGGTTTGTCCAAACTCATCAATGTATCTTATCATGAATACTAATTGAGTG
TATGTAAACTTCTGACCCACTGGGAATGTGATGAAAGAAATAAAAGCTGAAATGAATCATTCTCTCTACT
ATTATTCTGATATTTCACATTCTTAAAATAAAGTGGTGATCCTAACTGACCTAAGACAGGGAATTTTTAC
TAGGATTAAATGTCAGGAATTGTGAAAAAGTGAGTTTAAATGTATTTGGCTAAGGTGTATGTAAACTTCC
GACTTCAACTGTATAGAGTACTGCTAGCCACATGTGAGCAAAAGGCCAGCAAAAGGCCAGGAACCGTAAA
AAGGCCGCGTTGCTGGCGTTTTTCCATAGGCTCCGCCCCCCTGACGAGCATCACAAAAATCGACGCTCAA
GTCAGAGGTGGCGAAACCCGACAGGACTATAAAGATACCAGGCGTTTCCCCCTGGAAGCTCCCTCGTGCG
CTCTCCTGTTCCGACCCTGCCGCTTACCGGATACCTGTCCGCCTTTCTCCCTTCGGGAAGCGTGGCGCTT
TCTCATAGCTCACGCTGTAGGTATCTCAGTTCGGTGTAGGTCGTTCGCTCCAAGCTGGGCTGTGTGCACG
AACCCCCCGTTCAGCCCGACCGCTGCGCCTTATCCGGTAACTATCGTCTTGAGTCCAACCCGGTAAGACA
CGACTTATCGCCACTGGCAGCAGCCACTGGTAACAGGATTAGCAGAGCGAGGTATGTAGGCGGTGCTACA
GAGTTCTTGAAGTGGTGGCCTAACTACGGCTACACTAGAAGAACAGTATTTGGTATCTGCGCTCTGCTGA
AGCCAGTTACCTTCGGAAAAAGAGTTGGTAGCTCTTGATCCGGCAAACAAACCACCGCTGGTAGCGGTGG
TTTTTTTGTTTGCAAGCAGCAGATTACGCGCAGAAAAAAAGGATCTCAAGAAGATCCTTTGATCTTTTCT
ACGGGGTCTGACGCTCAGTGGAACGAAAACTCACGTTAAGGGATTTTGGTCATGAGATTATCAAAAAGGA
TCTTCACCTAGATCCTTTTAAATTAAAAATGAAGTTTTAAATCAATCTAAAGTATATATGAGTAAACTTG
GTCTGACAGTTACCAATGCTTAATCAGTGAGGCACCTATCTCAGCGATCTGTCTATTTCGTTCATCCATA
GTTGCCTGACTCCCCGTCGTGTAGATAACTACGATACGGGAGGGCTTACCATCTGGCCCCAGTGCTGCAA
TGATACCGCGAGACCCACGCTCACCGGCTCCAGATTTATCAGCAATAAACCAGCCAGCCGGAAGGGCCGA
GCGCAGAAGTGGTCCTGCAACTTTATCCGCCTCCATCCAGTCTATTAATTGTTGCCGGGAAGCTAGAGTA
AGTAGTTCGCCAGTTAATAGTTTGCGCAACGTTGTTGCCATTGCTACAGGCATCGTGGTGTCACGCTCGT
CGTTTGGTATGGCTTCATTCAGCTCCGGTTCCCAACGATCAAGGCGAGTTACATGATCCCCCATGTTGTG
CAAAAAAGCGGTTAGCTCCTTCGGTCCTCCGATCGTTGTCAGAAGTAAGTTGGCCGCAGTGTTATCACTC
ATGGTTATGGCAGCACTGCATAATTCTCTTACTGTCATGCCATCCGTAAGATGCTTTTCTGTGACTGGTG
AGTACTCAACCAAGTCATTCTGAGAATAGTGTATGCGGCGACCGAGTTGCTCTTGCCCGGCGTCAATACG
GGATAATACCGCGCCACATAGCAGAACTTTAAAAGTGCTCATCATTGGAAAACGTTCTTCGGGGCGAAAA
CTCTCAAGGATCTTACCGCTGTTGAGATCCAGTTCGATGTAACCCACTCGTGCACCCAACTGATCTTCAG
CATCTTTTACTTTCACCAGCGTTTCTGGGTGAGCAAAAACAGGAAGGCAAAATGCCGCAAAAAAGGGAAT
AAGGGCGACACGGAAATGTTGAATACTCATACTCTTCCTTTTTCAATATTATTGAAGCATTTATCAGGGT
TATTGTCTCATGAGCGGATACATATTTGAATGTATTTAGAAAAATAAACAAATAGGGGTTCCGCGCACAT
TTCCCCGAAAAGTGCCACCTGACGTCGACGTGCGCATCGAACTCCCTATACAGTTGAAGTCGGAAGTTTA
CATACACTTAAGTTGGAGTCATTAAAACTCGTTTTTCAACTACTCCACAAATTTCTTGTTAACAAACAAT
AGTTTTGGCAAGTCAGTTAGGACATCTACTTTGTGCATGACACAAGTCATTTTTCCAACAATTGTTTACA
GACAGATTATTTCACTTATAATTCACTGTATCACAATTCCAGTGGGTCAGAAGTTTACATACACTAAGTT
GACTGTGTTACGGCGTC
Features (pLannotate 1.2.2; 27 found; start..end, strand, type, name):
     28..80      -  misc_feature   bom (fragment): basis of mobility region from pBR322
    165..194     +  LTR            5' LTR (truncated) (fragment): truncated 5' long terminal repeat (LTR) from HIV-1
    210..228     +  promoter       T7 promoter: promoter for bacteriophage T7 RNA polymerase
    258..382     +  protein_bind   attR1: mutant version of attR; recombination site for the Gateway® LR reaction LR Clonase™
    618..770     -  CDS            dpnD (fragment): DPND_STRPN - Protein predicted: Swiss-Prot protein existence level 4. From Streptococcus pneumoniae serotype 4 (strain ATCC BAA-334 / TIGR4).
    814..1116    -  CDS            ccdB: CCDB_ECOLI - Also known as G, letB, letD. Experimental evidence at protein level: Swiss-Prot protein existence level 1. Toxic component of a type II toxin-antitoxin (TA) system, functioning in plasmid maintainence. Responsible for the post- segregational killing (PSK) of plasmid-free cells, also referred to as a plasmid addiction system. Half-life of over 2 hours. Cell killing by CcdB is accompanied by filamentation, defects in chromosome and plasmid segregation, defects in cell division, formation of anucleate cells, decreased DNA synthesis and plasmid loss. Interferes with the activity of DN
   1121..1279    -  CDS            ccdA (fragment): CCDA_ECO57 - Also known as H, letA. Experimental evidence at protein level: Swiss-Prot protein existence level 1. Antitoxin component of a type II toxin-antitoxin (TA) system which inhibits the post-segregational killing (PSK) of plasmid-free cells, also referred to as a plasmid addiction system. Binds to and blocks the activity of CcdB; will also remove bound CcdB protein from the CcdB-GyrA complex by forming a CcdA-CcdB complex, a process termed rejuvenation. Functions as a transcriptional corepressor for the ccdAB operon, repression also requires CcdB (By similarity). From Escherichia coli
   1461..2119    -  CDS            CmR: chloramphenicol acetyltransferase; cat; confers resistance to chloramphenicol
   2120..2222    -  promoter       cat promoter: promoter of the E. coli cat gene encoding chloramphenicol acetyltransferase
   2400..2524    -  protein_bind   attR2: mutant version of attR; recombination site for the Gateway® LR reaction LR Clonase™
   2550..2591    +  CDS            V5 tag: epitope tag from simian virus 5
   2692..3154    +  misc_feature   IRES: internal ribosome entry site (IRES) of the encephalomyocarditis virus (EMCV)
   3168..3767    +  CDS            PuroR: puromycin N-acetyltransferase; pac from Streptomyces alboniger; confers resistance to puromycin
   3854..4078    +  polyA_signal   bGH poly(A) signal: bovine growth hormone polyadenylation signal
   4082..4098    +  promoter       SV40 promoter (fragment): SV40 enhancer and early promoter
   4205..4252    +  polyA_signal   HSV TK poly(A) signal: herpes simplex virus thymidine kinase polyadenylation signal (Cole and Stacy, 1985)
   4273..4398    +  CDS            ble (fragment): BLE_KLEPN - Experimental evidence at protein level: Swiss-Prot protein existence level 1. Binding protein with a strong affinity to the bleomycin family of antibiotics. Binds to CL990; an antimitotic-antibiotic compound. From Klebsiella pneumoniae.
   4393..4514    +  polyA_signal   SV40 poly(A) signal: SV40 polyadenylation signal
   4587..4603    -  protein_bind   lac operator: The lac repressor binds to the lac operator to inhibit transcription in E. coli. This inhibition can be relieved by adding lactose or isopropyl-β-D-thiogalactopyranoside (IPTG). lac repressor encoded by lacI
   4611..4641    -  promoter       lac promoter: promoter for the E. coli lac operon
   4656..4677    -  protein_bind   CAP binding site: CAP binding activates transcription in the presence of cAMP. E. coli catabolite activator protein
   4690..4782    -  CDS            lacI (fragment): lac repressor; lacI; The lac repressor binds to the lac operator to inhibit transcription in E. coli. This inhibition can be relieved by adding lactose or isopropyl-β-D-thiogalactopyranoside (IPTG).
   4784..4910    -  rep_origin     RSF ori (fragment): Plasmids containing the RSF 1030 origin of replication can be propagated in E. coli cells that contain additional plasmids with compatible origins.
   4917..4955    +  polyA_signal   SV40 poly(A) signal (fragment): SV40 polyadenylation signal
   5271..5859    -  rep_origin     ori: high-copy-number ColE1/pMB1/pBR322/pUC origin of replication
   6030..6890    -  CDS            AmpR: β-lactamase; bla; confers resistance to ampicillin, carbenicillin, and related antibiotics
   6891..6995    -  promoter       AmpR promoter: bla
