[The description below was written by a language model from this plasmid's Addgene catalogue record and pLannotate feature annotations shown in this document.]
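Description:
pSBDEST.IP is an empty, promoterless Gateway destination vector designed for MultiSite Gateway assembly of transgenes that can then be integrated into mammalian genomes by Sleeping Beauty transposition. It is a high-copy plasmid of roughly 7.3 kb, carrying a ColE1/pUC-type origin and an ampicillin resistance gene in the backbone. The Gateway cassette, flanked by attR1 and attR2, contains a chloramphenicol resistance gene with its cat promoter and the ccdB toxin gene. The unrecombined vector therefore has to be maintained in a ccdB-tolerant strain under both antibiotics. After an LR reaction the cassette is replaced by the incoming elements, and ccdB counter-selects against unrecombined vector in standard strains.

Because the vector supplies no mammalian promoter, the user brings in the promoter together with the coding sequence through the entry clones. A T7 promoter lies just upstream of attR1 and serves as a sequencing primer site. Downstream of attR2 the annotation shows a V5 epitope tag, then an EMCV IRES, a puromycin N-acetyltransferase gene and a bovine growth hormone polyadenylation signal. The inserted transgene and the puromycin marker are thus transcribed as a single bicistronic message, so drug resistance depends on expression from the inserted promoter, tying selection directly to transgene expression.

The automated feature table does not annotate the Sleeping Beauty inverted terminal repeats, although the record describes the vector as Sleeping Beauty-compatible. It also lists several short fragments, such as HIV LTR, ble, lacI, RSF ori and additional poly(A) pieces, that are probably cloning remnants or partial matches. The vector is intended for rapid construction of stable cell lines carrying complex transgenes.
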