Addgene plasmid #79472: pSBDEST.IP
Purpose: (Empty Backbone) Promoterless, Sleeping Beauty-compatible Gateway destination vector, IRES Puromycin
Depositing lab: Peter Jon Nelson. Depositing organization: Klinikum der Ludwig Maximilians-Universitaet Muenchen. Publication: A vector platform for the rapid and efficient engineering of stable complex transgenes. Jackel C, Nogueira MS, Ehni N, Kraus C, Ranke J, Dohmann M, Noessner E, Nelson PJ. Sci Rep. 2016 Oct 3;6:34365. doi: 10.1038/srep34365. PubMed 27694838.
Backbone
  Vector backbone: pSBDEST.IP
  Backbone manufacturer: cloned in house
  Backbone size (bp): 7294
  Vector type: Promoterless Gateway Destination vector
  Promoter: none
  Selectable markers: Puromycin
Growth in bacteria
  Bacterial resistance: Chloramphenicol and Ampicillin, 25 & 100 μg/mL
  Growth temperature: 37°C
  Growth strain: ccdB Survival
  Copy number: High Copy
Gene/Insert
  Cloning method: Restriction Enzyme
  Sequencing primers: 5′ T7; 3′ pIRES-RP
Terms and licenses: Academic/Nonprofit Terms; Industry Terms: Not Available to Industry
Depositor comments: Sleeping Beauty compatible, promoterless Gateway Destination Vector, for MultiSite Gateway cloning. Uses an internal ribosomal entry site to tie Puromycin selection to expression of inserted transgene.
How to cite: pSBDEST.IP was a gift from Peter Jon Nelson (Addgene plasmid # 79472 ; http://n2t.net/addgene:79472 ; RRID:Addgene_79472)
